Addgene plasmid #167611: pKP2201
Purpose: Express ExbD V47A, L49A
Depositing lab: Kathleen Postle. Depositing organization: Pennsylvania State University. Publication: The Intrinsically Disordered Region of ExbD Is Required for Signal Transduction. Kopp DR, Postle K. J Bacteriol. 2020 Mar 11;202(7). pii: JB.00687-19. doi: 10.1128/JB.00687-19. Print 2020 Mar 11. PubMed 31932309.
Backbone
  Vector backbone: pPro24
  Vector type: Bacterial Expression
Growth in bacteria
  Bacterial resistance: Ampicillin, 100 μg/mL
  Growth temperature: 37°C
  Growth strain: DH5alpha
  Copy number: High Copy
Gene/Insert
  Gene/Insert name: exbD V47A, L49A
  Species: Escherichia coli
  Mutation: exbD with V47A, L49A mutation
  Cloning method: Restriction Enzyme; 5′ cloning site Unknown (unknown if destroyed)
Terms and licenses: Academic/Nonprofit Terms; Industry Terms: Not Available to Industry
How to cite: pKP2201 was a gift from Kathleen Postle (Addgene plasmid # 167611 ; http://n2t.net/addgene:167611 ; RRID:Addgene_167611)
