[The description below was written by a language model from this plasmid's Addgene catalogue record and pLannotate feature annotations shown in this document.]
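Description:
pKP2201 is a bacterial expression plasmid built on the pPro24 backbone that expresses an Escherichia coli ExbD variant carrying the substitutions V47A and L49A. It replicates in E. coli from a high-copy ColE1/pMB1-type origin and is selected with ampicillin through the β-lactamase gene and its native promoter. An M13 phage origin is also present. Short remnants of the tetracycline resistance gene and its promoter, rop and the bom region are annotated, which appear to be non-functional leftovers from a pBR322-derived ancestor.

The sequenced plasmid carries a full-length prpR gene, encoding the transcriptional regulator of the propionate catabolism operon. The exbD coding sequence lies on the opposite strand, oriented divergently from prpR. This arrangement is consistent with the pPro vector design, in which PrpR activates a propionate-responsive promoter to give titratable expression, although the promoter itself is not annotated in the feature table. Immediately upstream of exbD is a short fragment from the end of exbB, the neighbouring gene in the native operon, suggesting the insert was cloned with some of its natural upstream context. Downstream are a partial pUC-type multiple cloning site, a 5S rRNA segment and the rrnB T1 and T2 terminators, which end transcription of the insert. No epitope tags or reporters are annotated.

ExbD works with ExbB and TonB in energy-dependent transport of receptor-bound substrates across the outer membrane. According to the associated publication title, the construct was made to study the role of the intrinsically disordered region of ExbD in signal transduction, presumably by testing how the two alanine substitutions affect ExbD function.
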