Features (pLannotate 1.2.2; 15 found; start..end, strand, type, name):
      1..1584    +  CDS            prpR: PRPR_ECOLI - Also known as yahP. Experimental evidence at protein level: Swiss-Prot protein existence level 1. Involved in the transcriptional regulation of the propionate catabolism operon. From Escherichia coli (strain K12).
   1587..1606    -  promoter       tet promoter (fragment): E. coli promoter for tetracycline efflux protein gene
   1616..1801    +  CDS            TcR (fragment): tetracycline efflux protein; tet; confers resistance to tetracycline
   1802..1841    +  CDS            rop (fragment): Rop protein, which maintains plasmids at low copy number; rop
   1957..2008    +  misc_feature   bom (fragment): basis of mobility region from pBR322
   2194..2782    -  rep_origin     ori: high-copy-number ColE1/pMB1/pBR322/pUC origin of replication
   2968..3348    -  rep_origin     M13 ori (sequence partly withheld): M13 bacteriophage origin of replication; arrow indicates direction of (+) strand synthesis
   3390..4250    -  CDS            AmpR: β-lactamase; bla; confers resistance to ampicillin, carbenicillin, and related antibiotics
   4251..4342    -  promoter       AmpR promoter: bla
   4361..4388    -  terminator     rrnB T2 terminator: transcription terminator T2 from the E. coli rrnB gene
   4480..4566    -  terminator     rrnB T1 terminator: Escherichia coli rrnB; transcription terminator T1 from the E. coli rrnB gene
   4568..4683    -  ncRNA          5S rRNA: Accession: RF00001 - 5S ribosomal RNA
   4769..4813    -  misc_feature   MCS (fragment): pUC18/19 multiple cloning site
   4821..5243    -  CDS            exbD: EXBD_ECOLI - Experimental evidence at protein level: Swiss-Prot protein existence level 1. Involved in the TonB-dependent energy-dependent transport of various receptor-bound substrates. From Escherichia coli (strain K12).
   5253..5318    -  CDS            exbB (fragment): EXBB_ECOLI - Experimental evidence at protein level: Swiss-Prot protein existence level 1. Involved in the TonB-dependent energy-dependent transport of various receptor-bound substrates. Protects ExbD from proteolytic degradation and functionally stabilizes TonB. From Escherichia coli (strain K12).
>Addgene plasmid #167611 | pKP2201 | addgene full sequence | sequence record 337527 | Addgene NGS Result
ATGGCACATCCACCACGGCTTAATGACGACAAACCGGTTATCTGGACGGTATCTGTAACGCGCCTGTTCG
AGCTGTTTCGCGATATCAGCCTCGAGTTTGATCACCTGGCGAACATTACCCCTATCCAGCTTGGCTTTGA
AAAAGCGGTGACCTACATCCACAAGAAACTGGCAAACGAACGCTGTGACGCCATCATCGCCGCTGGATCT
AACGGCGCGTACCTGAAAAGCCGCCTGTCAGTGCCAGTTATTTTGATTAAACCGAGCGGCTACGATGTGT
TACAGGCACTGGCAAAAGCCGGAAAACTCACCTCTTCTATCGGCGTTGTCACTTATCAGGAAACTATTCC
GGCACTGGTGGCGTTTCAAAAAACCTTTAATTTGCGCCTCGATCAACGTAGCTACATTACCGAAGAAGAC
GCACGCGGGCAGATTAACGAGCTAAAAGCTAACGGCACCGAAGCGGTGGTCGGCGCGGGGCTGATTACCG
ATCTGGCAGAAGAAGCCGGAATGACCGGAATTTTTATCTATTCCGCCGCCACCGTGCGCCAGGCGTTCAG
CGATGCGCTGGATATGACGCGCATGTCGTTACGCCATAACACTCACGATGCCACCCGCAACGCCCTGAGA
ACTCGTTACGTGCTGGGCGATATGCTCGGTCAATCACCACAGATGGAACAAGTACGGCAGACTATTTTGC
TGTATGCCCGCTCCAGTGCAGCGGTGTTGATTGAGGGGGAAACGGGGACGGGCAAAGAGCTGGCGGCCCA
GGCGATTCATCGGGAATATTTTGCCCGCCACGATGCGCGACAGGGCAAAAAGTCGCATCCGTTTGTTGCA
GTCAACTGCGGGGCGATTGCCGAATCGCTGCTGGAAGCAGAACTGTTTGGCTATGAGGAAGGGGCGTTTA
CCGGCTCGCGACGCGGCGGTCGCGCCGGGCTGTTTGAAATCGCCCACGGAGGTACGCTGTTTCTCGATGA
GATTGGCGAAATGCCGCTGCCGTTGCAGACCCGGCTGCTGCGGGTGCTGGAAGAAAAAGAGGTCACCCGC
GTCGGCGGGCATCAGCCTGTTCCGGTGGATGTGCGGGTCATTAGCGCCACTCACTGCAATCTGGAAGAAG
ATATGCGGCAAGGGCAGTTTCGCCGTGACCTGTTTTATCGGCTGAGTATTTTGCGTCTGCAATTGCCACC
ACTGCGCGAGCGGGTGGCGGATATTCTGCCACTGGCGGAAAGCTTTTTGAAAGTGTCTCTGGCGGCGCTC
TCCACCCCGTTTTCTGCCGCATTACGCCAGGGATTACAGGCAAGCGAAACCGTGCTGGTGCACTACGACT
GGCCGGGCAATATTCGTGAACTGCGCAATATGATGGAGCGACTGGCGCTATTTTTAAGTGTGGAACCGAC
GCCGGATTTAACGCCGCAATTTTTGCAGCTGCTACTGCCGGAACTGGCGCGCGAGTCGGCGAAAACTCCC
GCTCCACGCTTACTGACACCACAACAGGCACTGGAGAAATTTAATGGCGATAAAACAGCAGCGGCGAATT
ATTTAGGCATCAGCCGGACGACGTTCTGGCGGCGGCTGAAAAGCTGAATCGATGATAAGCTGTCAAACAT
GAGCAGATCCTCTACGCCGGACGCATCGTGGCCGGCATCACCGGCGCCACAGGTGCGGTTGCTGGCGCCT
ATATCGCCGACATCACCGATGGGGAAGATCGGGCTCGCCACTTCGGGCTCATGAGCGCTTGTTTCGGCGT
GGGTATGGTGGCAGGCCCCGTGGCCGGGGGACTGTTGGGCGCCATCTCCTTCTGCCTCGCGCGTTTCGGT
GATGACGGTGAAAACCTCTGACACATGCAGCTCCCGGAGACGGTCACAGCTTGTCTGTAAGCGGATGCCG
GGAGCAGACAAGCCCGTCAGGGCGCGTCAGCGGGTGTTGGCGGGTGTCGGGGCGCAGCCATGACCCTATG
CGGTGTGAAATACCGCACAGATGCGTAAGGAGAAAATACCGCATCAGGCGCTCTTCCGCTTCCTCGCTCA
CTGACTCGCTGCGCTCGGTCGTTCGGCTGCGGCGAGCGGTATCAGCTCACTCAAAGGCGGTAATACGGTT
ATCCACAGAATCAGGGGATAACGCAGGAAAGAACATGTGAGCAAAAGGCCAGCAAAAGGCCAGGAACCGT
AAAAAGGCCGCGTTGCTGGCGTTTTTCCATAGGCTCCGCCCCCCTGACGAGCATCACAAAAATCGACGCT
CAAGTCAGAGGTGGCGAAACCCGACAGGACTATAAAGATACCAGGCGTTTCCCCCTGGAAGCTCCCTCGT
GCGCTCTCCTGTTCCGACCCTGCCGCTTACCGGATACCTGTCCGCCTTTCTCCCTTCGGGAAGCGTGGCG
CTTTCTCATAGCTCACGCTGTAGGTATCTCAGTTCGGTGTAGGTCGTTCGCTCCAAGCTGGGCTGTGTGC
ACGAACCCCCCGTTCAGCCCGACCGCTGCGCCTTATCCGGTAACTATCGTCTTGAGTCCAACCCGGTAAG
ACACGACTTATCGCCACTGGCAGCAGCCACTGGTAACAGGATTAGCAGAGCGAGGTATGTAGGCGGTGCT
ACAGAGTTCTTGAAGTGGTGGCCTAACTACGGCTACACTAGAAGGACAGTATTTGGTATCTGCGCTCTGC
TGAAGCCAGTTACCTTCGGAAAAAGAGTTGGTAGCTCTTGATCCGGCAAACAAACCACCGCTGGTAGCGG
TGGTTTTTTTGTTTGCAAGCAGCAGATTACGCGCAGAAAAAAAGGATCTCAAGAAGATCCTTTGATCTTT
TCTACGGGGTCTGACGCTCAGTGGAACGAAAACTCACGTTAAGGGATTTTGGTCATGAGATTATCAAAAA
GGATCTTCACCTAGATCCTTTTAAATTGTAAACGTTAATATTTTGTTAAAATTCGCGTTAAATTTTTGTT
AAATCAGCTCATTTTTTAACCAATAGGCCGAAATCGGCAAAATCCCTTATAAATCAAAAGAATAGCCCGA
GATAGGGT
[37 nt withheld, positions 3019-3055]
AAAGAACGTGGACTCCAACGTCAAAGG
[141 nt withheld, positions 3083-3223]
G
[125 nt withheld, positions 3225-3349]
AATCAATCTAAAGTATATATGAGTAAACTTGGTCTGACAGTTACCAATGCTTAATCAGTGAGGCACCTAT
CTCAGCGATCTGTCTATTTCGTTCATCCATAGTTGCCTGACTCCCCGTCGTGTAGATAACTACGATACGG
GAGGGCTTACCATCTGGCCCCAGTGCTGCAATGATACCGCGAGACCCACGCTCACCGGCTCCAGATTTAT
CAGCAATAAACCAGCCAGCCGGAAGGGCCGAGCGCAGAAGTGGTCCTGCAACTTTATCCGCCTCCATCCA
GTCTATTAATTGTTGCCGGGAAGCTAGAGTAAGTAGTTCGCCAGTTAATAGTTTGCGCAACGTTGTTGCC
ATTGCTACAGGCATCGTGGTGTCACGCTCGTCGTTTGGTATGGCTTCATTCAGCTCCGGTTCCCAACGAT
CAAGGCGAGTTACATGATCCCCCATGTTGTGCAAAAAAGCGGTTAGCTCCTTCGGTCCTCCGATCGTTGT
CAGAAGTAAGTTGGCCGCAGTGTTATCACTCATGGTTATGGCAGCACTGCATAATTCTCTTACTGTCATG
CCATCCGTAAGATGCTTTTCTGTGACTGGTGAGTACTCAACCAAGTCATTCTGAGAATAGTGTATGCGGC
GACCGAGTTGCTCTTGCCCGGCGTCAACACGGGATAATACCGCGCCACATAGCAGAACTTTAAAAGTGCT
CATCATTGGAAAACGTTCTTCGGGGCGAAAACTCTCAAGGATCTTACCGCTGTTGAGATCCAGTTCGATG
TAACCCACTCGTGCACCCAACTGATCTTCAGCATCTTTTACTTTCACCAGCGTTTCTGGGTGAGCAAAAA
CAGGAAGGCAAAATGCCGCAAAAAAGGGAATAAGGGCGACACGGAAATGTTGAATACTCATACTCTTCCT
TTTTCAATATTATTGAAGCATTTATCAGGGTTATTGTCTCATGAGCGGATACATATTTGAATGTATTTAG
AAAAATAAACAAAAGAGTTTGTAGAAACGCAAAAAGGCCATCCGTCAGGATGGCCTTCTGCTTAATTTGA
TGCCTGGCAGTTTATGGCGGGCGTCCTGCCCGCCACCCTCCGGGCCGTTGCTTCGCAACGTTCAAATCCG
CTCCCGGCGGATTTGTCCTACTCAGGAGAGCGTTCACCGACAAACAACAGATAAAACGAAAGGCCCAGTC
TTTCGACTGAGCCTTTCGTTTTATTTGATGCCTGGCAGTTCCCTACTCTCGCATGGGGAGACCCCACACT
ACCATCGGCGCTACGGCGTTTCACTTCTGAGTTCGGCATGGGGTCAGGTGGGACCACCGCGCTACTGCCG
CCAGGCAAATTCTGTTTTATCAGACCGCTTCTGCGTTCTGATTTAATCTGTATCAGGCTGAAAATCTTCT
CTCATCCGCCAAAACAGCCAAGCTTGCATGCCTGCAGGTCGACTCTAGAGGATCCCCGGGTACCATGGTT
ACTTCGCTTTGGCGGTTTCTTCGCCGACCAGACCTATCTTCAGGTAACCCGCCTGATGCAGCGTATCCAT
TACCTTCATCAACGTCTCGTAATCGACGGTTTTGTCCGCTCGGAAGAAGATGGTGGTGTCTTTCTTGCCT
TCGGTTAACGCATTCAACGCCGTAATCATTGTTTCATCGGTGACCGGATCGTTACCGATAAACATCGAGT
TGTCTGCCTTCACCGACAGATAAACCGGTTTTTCCGGGCGCGGCTGCGGCGTGCTGGTAGAAGCAGGTGC
GTTTGCCTTCACATCTACCGTCGCTAACGGTGCCGCCACCATAAAGATAATCAGCAGAACCAACATCACG
TCGATAAACGGCGTCACGTTGATATCATGCATTTCGCCGTTATCGTCGAGGTTTTCGTTAAGATGCATTG
CCATCGGATATTATCCTGCGCGTAATTTTTGTGCGACACGAACCGGATGCGCAGCGGCGCTGGCTTCCAG
ATCCAGGTCCATGGTGAATTCCTCCTGCTAGCTTGTTATCAACTTGTTATTTGCGTTGATAAAGACAAAG
CAAGGGGTGTGCCACAATTGCCTTAATAAAATTAAATGTTTAATTTCAATTTGTTAGAGATAAAGTCATG
AACTAATCCGCAAATATGCGTTTCAGTTAACGTTTCAGGCAATGTTTCACCGCGTTTCATTGCAACAATT
ATGAAACAAGACTAAACCCAATATTCGGTTTCTTAACTTTGCGGTGCGCT
